Addgene plasmid #120950: P58m
Purpose: MoClo golden gate assembly AB for pLas-A-10b (Adam Meyer's improved pLas promoter from https://doi.org/10.1101/285866, selected for dynamic range and less cross-sensitivity).
Depositing lab: Richard Murray. Depositing organization: California Institute of Technology.
Backbone
  Vector backbone: DVA
  Backbone size w/o insert (bp): 2100
  Vector type: Synthetic Biology
Growth in bacteria
  Bacterial resistance: Ampicillin, 100 μg/mL
  Growth temperature: 37°C
  Growth strain: JM109
  Copy number: High Copy
Gene/Insert
  Gene/Insert name: pLas Adam Meyer
  Species: Synthetic
  Insert size (bp): 78
  Cloning method: Gibson Cloning
  Sequencing primers: 5′ AAATAGGCGTATCACGAGGCA; 3′ TTACCGCCTTTGAGTGAGCTG
Terms and licenses: Academic/Nonprofit Terms; Industry Terms: Not Available to Industry
Depositor comments: Please see Supplemental Documents for annotated Genbank file.
How to cite: P58m was a gift from Richard Murray (Addgene plasmid # 120950 ; http://n2t.net/addgene:120950 ; RRID:Addgene_120950)
