[The description below was written by a language model from this plasmid's Addgene catalogue record and the feature table of its GenBank file.]
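Description:
P58m is a small (2178 bp) synthetic-biology part plasmid from the CIDAR MoClo Extension collection, built on the DVA destination-vector backbone of roughly 2.1 kb. It is a level-0 style "basic part" vector for Golden Gate (MoClo) assembly in E. coli rather than an expression construct in its own right. Propagation relies on a high-copy ColE1/pMB1/pUC-type origin of replication, and selection on the bla gene (AmpR, beta-lactamase) driven by its own promoter, which confers resistance to ampicillin and related antibiotics.

The payload is a 78 bp synthetic promoter, pLas-A-10b, an engineered variant of the pLas quorum-sensing promoter that the record describes as having been selected for improved dynamic range and reduced cross-sensitivity to non-cognate signals. The part is designated "AB", meaning it is flanked by the A and B fusion overhangs that define the promoter position in the MoClo scheme, so that type IIS digestion releases it for ordered ligation upstream of a ribosome binding site, coding sequence and terminator parts. The promoter itself is not annotated in the feature table. It presumably lies in the roughly 100 bp gap between the annotated BioBrick prefix and suffix sequences, which sit just downstream of a putative bacterial transcription terminator that insulates the cloning site from read-through. The type IIS sites and overhangs are likewise not annotated. Standard primer binding sites (pBRforEco, L4440) flank the insert region for sequence verification. The insert was introduced by Gibson cloning. The plasmid is typically used as a source of an inducible, Las-responsive promoter when building genetic circuits, such as cell-to-cell signalling or sensing devices.
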