LOCUS       Exported 2178 bp ds-DNA circular SYN 13-MAY-2021
DEFINITION  MoClo golden gate assembly AB for pLas-A-10b (Adam Meyer's improved
            pLas promoter from https://doi.org/10.1101/285866, selected for
            dynamic range and less cross-sensitivity)..
ACCESSION   .
VERSION     .
KEYWORDS    P58m
SOURCE      synthetic DNA construct
  ORGANISM  synthetic DNA construct
REFERENCE   1 (bases 1 to 2178)
  TITLE     CIDAR MoClo Extension
REFERENCE   2 (bases 1 to 2178)
  AUTHORS   .
  TITLE     Direct Submission
  JOURNAL   Exported May 13, 2021 from SnapGene Server 1.1.58
            http://www.snapgene.com
FEATURES             Location/Qualifiers
     source          1..2178
                     /organism="synthetic DNA construct"
                     /mol_type="other DNA"
     primer_bind     68..86
                     /label=pBRforEco
                     /note="pBR322 vectors, upsteam of EcoRI site, forward
                     primer"
     terminator      90..133
                     /label=bacterial terminator
                     /note="putative bacterial transcription terminator"
     misc_feature    136..157
                     /label=BioBrick prefix
                     /note="BioBrick prefix for parts that do not start with
                     ""ATG"""
     misc_feature    257..277
                     /label=BioBrick suffix
                     /note="universal suffix for all parts"
     primer_bind     complement(283..300)
                     /label=L4440
                     /note="L4440 vector, forward primer"
     rep_origin      complement(454..1042)
                     /direction=LEFT
                     /label=ori
                     /note="high-copy-number ColE1/pMB1/pBR322/pUC origin of
                     replication"
     primer_bind     complement(534..553)
                     /label=pBR322ori-F
                     /note="pBR322 origin, forward primer"
     CDS             complement(1213..2073)
                     /codon_start=1
                     /gene="bla"
                     /product="beta-lactamase"
                     /label=AmpR
                     /note="confers resistance to ampicillin, carbenicillin, and
                     related antibiotics"
                     /translation="MSIQHFRVALIPFFAAFCLPVFAHPETLVKVKDAEDQLGARVGYI
                     ELDLNSGKILESFRPEERFPMMSTFKVLLCGAVLSRIDAGQEQLGRRIHYSQNDLVEYS
                     PVTEKHLTDGMTVRELCSAAITMSDNTAANLLLTTIGGPKELTAFLHNMGDHVTRLDRW
                     EPELNEAIPNDERDTTMPVAMATTLRKLLTGELLTLASRQQLIDWMEADKVAGPLLRSA
                     LPAGWFIADKSGAGERGSRGIIAALGPDGKPSRIVVIYTTGSQATMDERNRQIAEIGAS
                     LIKHW"
     primer_bind     1836..1855
                     /label=Amp-R
                     /note="Ampicillin resistance gene, reverse primer"
     promoter        complement(2074..2178)
                     /gene="bla"
                     /label=AmpR promoter
ORIGIN
        1 cacatttccc cgaaaagtgc cacctgacgt ctaagaaacc attattatca tgacattaac
       61 ctataaaaat aggcgtatca cgaggcagaa tttcagataa aaaaaatcct tagctttcgc
      121 taaggatgat ttctggaatt cgcggccgct tctagagact agtgggtctc aggagaacga
      181 tcgttggctg aactagcaaa tgagatagat ttcggtgaac ccggaccctt gctaggctcg
      241 aagaatacta gagacctact agtagcggcc gctgcaggct tcctcgctca ctgactcgct
      301 gcgctcggtc gttcggctgc ggcgagcggt atcagctcac tcaaaggcgg taatacggtt
      361 atccacagaa tcaggggata acgcaggaaa gaacatgtga gcaaaaggcc agcaaaaggc
      421 caggaaccgt aaaaaggccg cgttgctggc gtttttccac aggctccgcc cccctgacga
      481 gcatcacaaa aatcgacgct caagtcagag gtggcgaaac ccgacaggac tataaagata
      541 ccaggcgttt ccccctggaa gctccctcgt gcgctctcct gttccgaccc tgccgcttac
      601 cggatacctg tccgcctttc tcccttcggg aagcgtggcg ctttctcata gctcacgctg
      661 taggtatctc agttcggtgt aggtcgttcg ctccaagctg ggctgtgtgc acgaaccccc
      721 cgttcagccc gaccgctgcg ccttatccgg taactatcgt cttgagtcca acccggtaag
      781 acacgactta tcgccactgg cagcagccac tggtaacagg attagcagag cgaggtatgt
      841 aggcggtgct acagagttct tgaagtggtg gcctaactac ggctacacta gaagaacagt
      901 atttggtatc tgcgctctgc tgaagccagt taccttcgga aaaagagttg gtagctcttg
      961 atccggcaaa caaaccaccg ctggtagcgg tggttttttt gtttgcaagc agcagattac
     1021 gcgcagaaaa aaaggatctc aagaagatcc tttgatcttt tctacggggt ctgacgctca
     1081 gtggaacgaa aactcacgtt aagggatttt ggtcatgaga ttatcaaaaa ggatcttcac
     1141 ctagatcctt ttaaattaaa aatgaagttt taaatcaatc taaagtatat atgagtaaac
     1201 ttggtctgac agttaccaat gcttaatcag tgaggcacct atctcagcga tctgtctatt
     1261 tcgttcatcc atagttgcct gactccccgt cgtgtagata actacgatac gggagggctt
     1321 accatctggc cccagtgctg caatgatacc gcgcgaccca cgctcaccgg ctccagattt
     1381 atcagcaata aaccagccag ccggaagggc cgagcgcaga agtggtcctg caactttatc
     1441 cgcctccatc cagtctatta attgttgccg ggaagctaga gtaagtagtt cgccagttaa
     1501 tagtttgcgc aacgttgttg ccattgctac aggcatcgtg gtgtcacgct cgtcgtttgg
     1561 tatggcttca ttcagctccg gttcccaacg atcaaggcga gttacatgat cccccatgtt
     1621 gtgcaaaaaa gcggttagct ccttcggtcc tccgatcgtt gtcagaagta agttggccgc
     1681 agtgttatca ctcatggtta tggcagcact gcataattct cttactgtca tgccatccgt
     1741 aagatgcttt tctgtgactg gtgagtactc aaccaagtca ttctgagaat agtgtatgcg
     1801 gcgaccgagt tgctcttgcc cggcgtcaat acgggataat accgcgccac atagcagaac
     1861 tttaaaagtg ctcatcattg gaaaacgttc ttcggggcga aaactctcaa ggatcttacc
     1921 gctgttgaga tccagttcga tgtaacccac tcgtgcaccc aactgatctt cagcatcttt
     1981 tactttcacc agcgtttctg ggtgagcaaa aacaggaagg caaaatgccg caaaaaaggg
     2041 aataagggcg acacggaaat gttgaatact catactcttc ctttttcaat attattgaag
     2101 catttatcag ggttattgtc tcatgagcgg atacatattt gaatgtattt agaaaaataa
     2161 acaaataggg gttccgcg
//
