>Addgene plasmid #120950 | P58m | depositor partial sequence | sequence record 229954 | insert sequence
GGAGAACGATCGTTGGCTGAACTAGCAAATGAGATAGATTTCGGTGAACCCGGACCCTTGCTAGGCTCGA
AGAATACT
